Addgene plasmid #112415: pZNF398.2.0-gDNA
Purpose: CRISPR plasmid for expression of Cas9 and gRNA targeting human transcription factor ZNF398
Depositing lab: Kevin White. Depositing organization: University of Chicago.
Backbone
  Vector backbone: pX330
  Backbone manufacturer: Zhang lab (Addgene plasmid ID: 42230)
  Vector type: Mammalian Expression, CRISPR
Growth in bacteria
  Bacterial resistance: Ampicillin, 100 μg/mL
  Growth temperature: 37°C
  Growth strain: DH5alpha
  Copy number: High Copy
Gene/Insert
  Gene/Insert name: ZNF398
  gRNA/shRNA sequence: TGCTTGTATATGCTCACAGC AGG
  Species: H. sapiens (human)
  Entrez Gene: ZNF398 (a.k.a. P51, P71, ZER6)
  Cloning method: Restriction Enzyme; 5′ cloning site BbsI (destroyed during cloning); 3′ cloning site BbsI (destroyed during cloning)
  Sequencing primers: 5′ hU6-F (5'-GAGGGCCTATTTCCCATGATT-3')
Terms and licenses: Academic/Nonprofit Terms; Industry Terms: Not Available to Industry
Depositor comments: gRNA sequence listed includes 20 nucleotide target sequence, followed by the uncloned PAM sequence. The PAM sequence is not present in the plasmid. Use with plasmid pZNF398-donor.
How to cite: pZNF398.2.0-gDNA was a gift from Kevin White (Addgene plasmid # 112415 ; http://n2t.net/addgene:112415 ; RRID:Addgene_112415)
