[The description below was written by a language model from this plasmid's Addgene catalogue record and pLannotate feature annotations shown in this document.]
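Description:
pZNF398.2.0-gDNA is a mammalian CRISPR expression plasmid built on the pX330 backbone. From a single vector it delivers both Streptococcus pyogenes Cas9 and a single guide RNA directed against the human transcription factor gene ZNF398 (also known as ZER6, P51 or P71). It is maintained in E. coli as a high-copy plasmid through a ColE1/pUC-type origin and selected with ampicillin via the β-lactamase gene. A phage f1/M13 origin and small pBR322-derived remnants (bom and rop fragments) are also present in the backbone. No mammalian selection marker or reporter is annotated.

The guide cassette consists of the human U6 RNA polymerase III promoter followed by the 20-nucleotide ZNF398 target sequence, which was cloned into the BbsI sites (destroyed in the process), and then the S. pyogenes gRNA scaffold. The PAM is part of the genomic target only and is not present in the plasmid. Cas9 is expressed from a hybrid promoter made of a CMV enhancer, chicken β-actin promoter and a hybrid CBA/MVM intron. The coding sequence is annotated as contiguous N- and C-terminal portions that together form one open reading frame, ending in a nucleoplasmin nuclear localization signal and a bGH polyadenylation signal. A single AAV2 ITR lies downstream as a backbone leftover; with only one annotated, the plasmid is not an AAV packaging vector.

The two sequence records differ by about 40 nt. The sequencing-derived record shows the β-actin promoter as two overlapping fragments rather than one intact element, while all other features match. The depositor indicates the plasmid is to be used together with a companion pZNF398-donor plasmid, implying Cas9 cleavage at ZNF398 to promote donor-templated editing, though the record does not describe the donor's content.
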