Features (pLannotate 1.2.2; 18 found; start..end, strand, type, name):
     79..122     +  misc_RNA       gRNA scaffold (fragment): guide RNA scaffold for the Streptococcus pyogenes CRISPR/Cas9 system
    169..454     +  enhancer       CMV enhancer: human cytomegalovirus immediate early enhancer; contains an 18-bp deletion relative to the standard CMV enhancer
    456..733     +  promoter       chicken β-actin promoter: No description available
    734..962     +  intron         hybrid intron: hybrid between chicken β-actin (CBA) and minute virus of mice (MMV) introns (Gray et al., 2011)
   1100..2701    +  CDS            Cas9(N): N-terminal portion of Streptococcus pyogenes Cas9 (Zetsche et al., 2015)
   2702..5200    +  CDS            Cas9(C): C-terminal portion of Streptococcus pyogenes Cas9 (Zetsche et al., 2015)
   5201..5248    +  CDS            nucleoplasmin NLS: bipartite nuclear localization signal from nucleoplasmin
   5282..5393    +  polyA_signal   bGH poly(A) signal: bovine growth hormone polyadenylation signal
   5498..5638    +  repeat_region  AAV2 ITR: inverted terminal repeat of adeno-associated virus serotype 2 inverted
   5643..5694    -  misc_feature   bom (fragment): basis of mobility region from pBR322
   5713..6093    +  rep_origin     M13 ori (sequence partly withheld): M13 bacteriophage origin of replication; arrow indicates direction of (+) strand synthesis
   6169..6218    -  misc_feature   bom (fragment): basis of mobility region from pBR322
   6320..6355    -  CDS            rop (fragment): Rop protein, which maintains plasmids at low copy number; rop
   6450..6554    +  promoter       AmpR promoter: bla
   6555..7415    +  CDS            AmpR: β-lactamase; bla; confers resistance to ampicillin, carbenicillin, and related antibiotics
   7586..8174    +  rep_origin     ori: high-copy-number ColE1/pMB1/pBR322/pUC origin of replication
   8236..8476    +  promoter       U6 promoter: RNA polymerase III promoter for human U6 snRNA
   8505..72      +  misc_RNA       gRNA scaffold (across the origin): guide RNA scaffold for the Streptococcus pyogenes CRISPR/Cas9 system
>Addgene plasmid #112415 | pZNF398.2.0-gDNA | depositor full sequence | sequence record 211806 | Full Sequence
TAGAGCTAGAAATAGCAAGTTAAAATAAGGCTAGTCCGTTATCAACTTGAAAAAGTGGCACCGAGTCGGT
GCTTTTTTGTTTTAGAGCTAGAAATAGCAAGTTAAAATAAGGCTAGTCCGTTTTTAGCGCGTGCGCCAAT
TCTGCAGACAAATGGCTCTAGAGGTACCCGTTACATAACTTACGGTAAATGGCCCGCCTGGCTGACCGCC
CAACGACCCCCGCCCATTGACGTCAATAGTAACGCCAATAGGGACTTTCCATTGACGTCAATGGGTGGAG
TATTTACGGTAAACTGCCCACTTGGCAGTACATCAAGTGTATCATATGCCAAGTACGCCCCCTATTGACG
TCAATGACGGTAAATGGCCCGCCTGGCATTGTGCCCAGTACATGACCTTATGGGACTTTCCTACTTGGCA
GTACATCTACGTATTAGTCATCGCTATTACCATGGTCGAGGTGAGCCCCACGTTCTGCTTCACTCTCCCC
ATCTCCCCCCCCTCCCCACCCCCAATTTTGTATTTATTTATTTTTTAATTATTTTGTGCAGCGATGGGGG
CGGGGGGGGGGGGGGGGCGCGCGCCAGGCGGGGCGGGGCGGGGCGAGGGGCGGGGCGGGGCGAGGCGGAG
AGGTGCGGCGGCAGCCAATCAGAGCGGCGCGCTCCGAAAGTTTCCTTTTATGGCGAGGCGGCGGCGGCGG
CGGCCCTATAAAAAGCGAAGCGCGCGGCGGGCGGGAGTCGCTGCGACGCTGCCTTCGCCCCGTGCCCCGC
TCCGCCGCCGCCTCGCGCCGCCCGCCCCGGCTCTGACTGACCGCGTTACTCCCACAGGTGAGCGGGCGGG
ACGGCCCTTCTCCTCCGGGCTGTAATTAGCTGAGCAAGAGGTAAGGGTTTAAGGGATGGTTGGTTGGTGG
GGTATTAATGTTTAATTACCTGGAGCACCTGCCTGAAATCACTTTTTTTCAGGTTGGACCGGTGCCACCA
TGGACTATAAGGACCACGACGGAGACTACAAGGATCATGATATTGATTACAAAGACGATGACGATAAGAT
GGCCCCAAAGAAGAAGCGGAAGGTCGGTATCCACGGAGTCCCAGCAGCCGACAAGAAGTACAGCATCGGC
CTGGACATCGGCACCAACTCTGTGGGCTGGGCCGTGATCACCGACGAGTACAAGGTGCCCAGCAAGAAAT
TCAAGGTGCTGGGCAACACCGACCGGCACAGCATCAAGAAGAACCTGATCGGAGCCCTGCTGTTCGACAG
CGGCGAAACAGCCGAGGCCACCCGGCTGAAGAGAACCGCCAGAAGAAGATACACCAGACGGAAGAACCGG
ATCTGCTATCTGCAAGAGATCTTCAGCAACGAGATGGCCAAGGTGGACGACAGCTTCTTCCACAGACTGG
AAGAGTCCTTCCTGGTGGAAGAGGATAAGAAGCACGAGCGGCACCCCATCTTCGGCAACATCGTGGACGA
GGTGGCCTACCACGAGAAGTACCCCACCATCTACCACCTGAGAAAGAAACTGGTGGACAGCACCGACAAG
GCCGACCTGCGGCTGATCTATCTGGCCCTGGCCCACATGATCAAGTTCCGGGGCCACTTCCTGATCGAGG
GCGACCTGAACCCCGACAACAGCGACGTGGACAAGCTGTTCATCCAGCTGGTGCAGACCTACAACCAGCT
GTTCGAGGAAAACCCCATCAACGCCAGCGGCGTGGACGCCAAGGCCATCCTGTCTGCCAGACTGAGCAAG
AGCAGACGGCTGGAAAATCTGATCGCCCAGCTGCCCGGCGAGAAGAAGAATGGCCTGTTCGGAAACCTGA
TTGCCCTGAGCCTGGGCCTGACCCCCAACTTCAAGAGCAACTTCGACCTGGCCGAGGATGCCAAACTGCA
GCTGAGCAAGGACACCTACGACGACGACCTGGACAACCTGCTGGCCCAGATCGGCGACCAGTACGCCGAC
CTGTTTCTGGCCGCCAAGAACCTGTCCGACGCCATCCTGCTGAGCGACATCCTGAGAGTGAACACCGAGA
TCACCAAGGCCCCCCTGAGCGCCTCTATGATCAAGAGATACGACGAGCACCACCAGGACCTGACCCTGCT
GAAAGCTCTCGTGCGGCAGCAGCTGCCTGAGAAGTACAAAGAGATTTTCTTCGACCAGAGCAAGAACGGC
TACGCCGGCTACATTGACGGCGGAGCCAGCCAGGAAGAGTTCTACAAGTTCATCAAGCCCATCCTGGAAA
AGATGGACGGCACCGAGGAACTGCTCGTGAAGCTGAACAGAGAGGACCTGCTGCGGAAGCAGCGGACCTT
CGACAACGGCAGCATCCCCCACCAGATCCACCTGGGAGAGCTGCACGCCATTCTGCGGCGGCAGGAAGAT
TTTTACCCATTCCTGAAGGACAACCGGGAAAAGATCGAGAAGATCCTGACCTTCCGCATCCCCTACTACG
TGGGCCCTCTGGCCAGGGGAAACAGCAGATTCGCCTGGATGACCAGAAAGAGCGAGGAAACCATCACCCC
CTGGAACTTCGAGGAAGTGGTGGACAAGGGCGCTTCCGCCCAGAGCTTCATCGAGCGGATGACCAACTTC
GATAAGAACCTGCCCAACGAGAAGGTGCTGCCCAAGCACAGCCTGCTGTACGAGTACTTCACCGTGTATA
ACGAGCTGACCAAAGTGAAATACGTGACCGAGGGAATGAGAAAGCCCGCCTTCCTGAGCGGCGAGCAGAA
AAAGGCCATCGTGGACCTGCTGTTCAAGACCAACCGGAAAGTGACCGTGAAGCAGCTGAAAGAGGACTAC
TTCAAGAAAATCGAGTGCTTCGACTCCGTGGAAATCTCCGGCGTGGAAGATCGGTTCAACGCCTCCCTGG
GCACATACCACGATCTGCTGAAAATTATCAAGGACAAGGACTTCCTGGACAATGAGGAAAACGAGGACAT
TCTGGAAGATATCGTGCTGACCCTGACACTGTTTGAGGACAGAGAGATGATCGAGGAACGGCTGAAAACC
TATGCCCACCTGTTCGACGACAAAGTGATGAAGCAGCTGAAGCGGCGGAGATACACCGGCTGGGGCAGGC
TGAGCCGGAAGCTGATCAACGGCATCCGGGACAAGCAGTCCGGCAAGACAATCCTGGATTTCCTGAAGTC
CGACGGCTTCGCCAACAGAAACTTCATGCAGCTGATCCACGACGACAGCCTGACCTTTAAAGAGGACATC
CAGAAAGCCCAGGTGTCCGGCCAGGGCGATAGCCTGCACGAGCACATTGCCAATCTGGCCGGCAGCCCCG
CCATTAAGAAGGGCATCCTGCAGACAGTGAAGGTGGTGGACGAGCTCGTGAAAGTGATGGGCCGGCACAA
GCCCGAGAACATCGTGATCGAAATGGCCAGAGAGAACCAGACCACCCAGAAGGGACAGAAGAACAGCCGC
GAGAGAATGAAGCGGATCGAAGAGGGCATCAAAGAGCTGGGCAGCCAGATCCTGAAAGAACACCCCGTGG
AAAACACCCAGCTGCAGAACGAGAAGCTGTACCTGTACTACCTGCAGAATGGGCGGGATATGTACGTGGA
CCAGGAACTGGACATCAACCGGCTGTCCGACTACGATGTGGACCATATCGTGCCTCAGAGCTTTCTGAAG
GACGACTCCATCGACAACAAGGTGCTGACCAGAAGCGACAAGAACCGGGGCAAGAGCGACAACGTGCCCT
CCGAAGAGGTCGTGAAGAAGATGAAGAACTACTGGCGGCAGCTGCTGAACGCCAAGCTGATTACCCAGAG
AAAGTTCGACAATCTGACCAAGGCCGAGAGAGGCGGCCTGAGCGAACTGGATAAGGCCGGCTTCATCAAG
AGACAGCTGGTGGAAACCCGGCAGATCACAAAGCACGTGGCACAGATCCTGGACTCCCGGATGAACACTA
AGTACGACGAGAATGACAAGCTGATCCGGGAAGTGAAAGTGATCACCCTGAAGTCCAAGCTGGTGTCCGA
TTTCCGGAAGGATTTCCAGTTTTACAAAGTGCGCGAGATCAACAACTACCACCACGCCCACGACGCCTAC
CTGAACGCCGTCGTGGGAACCGCCCTGATCAAAAAGTACCCTAAGCTGGAAAGCGAGTTCGTGTACGGCG
ACTACAAGGTGTACGACGTGCGGAAGATGATCGCCAAGAGCGAGCAGGAAATCGGCAAGGCTACCGCCAA
GTACTTCTTCTACAGCAACATCATGAACTTTTTCAAGACCGAGATTACCCTGGCCAACGGCGAGATCCGG
AAGCGGCCTCTGATCGAGACAAACGGCGAAACCGGGGAGATCGTGTGGGATAAGGGCCGGGATTTTGCCA
CCGTGCGGAAAGTGCTGAGCATGCCCCAAGTGAATATCGTGAAAAAGACCGAGGTGCAGACAGGCGGCTT
CAGCAAAGAGTCTATCCTGCCCAAGAGGAACAGCGATAAGCTGATCGCCAGAAAGAAGGACTGGGACCCT
AAGAAGTACGGCGGCTTCGACAGCCCCACCGTGGCCTATTCTGTGCTGGTGGTGGCCAAAGTGGAAAAGG
GCAAGTCCAAGAAACTGAAGAGTGTGAAAGAGCTGCTGGGGATCACCATCATGGAAAGAAGCAGCTTCGA
GAAGAATCCCATCGACTTTCTGGAAGCCAAGGGCTACAAAGAAGTGAAAAAGGACCTGATCATCAAGCTG
CCTAAGTACTCCCTGTTCGAGCTGGAAAACGGCCGGAAGAGAATGCTGGCCTCTGCCGGCGAACTGCAGA
AGGGAAACGAACTGGCCCTGCCCTCCAAATATGTGAACTTCCTGTACCTGGCCAGCCACTATGAGAAGCT
GAAGGGCTCCCCCGAGGATAATGAGCAGAAACAGCTGTTTGTGGAACAGCACAAGCACTACCTGGACGAG
ATCATCGAGCAGATCAGCGAGTTCTCCAAGAGAGTGATCCTGGCCGACGCTAATCTGGACAAAGTGCTGT
CCGCCTACAACAAGCACCGGGATAAGCCCATCAGAGAGCAGGCCGAGAATATCATCCACCTGTTTACCCT
GACCAATCTGGGAGCCCCTGCCGCCTTCAAGTACTTTGACACCACCATCGACCGGAAGAGGTACACCAGC
ACCAAAGAGGTGCTGGACGCCACCCTGATCCACCAGAGCATCACCGGCCTGTACGAGACACGGATCGACC
TGTCTCAGCTGGGAGGCGACAAAAGGCCGGCGGCCACGAAAAAGGCCGGCCAGGCAAAAAAGAAAAAGTA
AGAATTCCTAGAGCTCGCTGATCAGCCTCGACTGTGCCTTCTAGTTGCCAGCCATCTGTTGTTTGCCCCT
CCCCCGTGCCTTCCTTGACCCTGGAAGGTGCCACTCCCACTGTCCTTTCCTAATAAAATGAGGAAATTGC
ATCGCATTGTCTGAGTAGGTGTCATTCTATTCTGGGGGGTGGGGTGGGGCAGGACAGCAAGGGGGAGGAT
TGGGAAGAGAATAGCAGGCATGCTGGGGAGCGGCCGCAGGAACCCCTAGTGATGGAGTTGGCCACTCCCT
CTCTGCGCGCTCGCTCGCTCACTGAGGCCGGGCGACCAAAGGTCGCCCGACGCCCGGGCTTTGCCCGGGC
GGCCTCAGTGAGCGAGCGAGCGCGCAGCTGCCTGCAGGGGCGCCTGATGCGGTATTTTCTCCTTACGCAT
CTGTGCGGTATTTCACACCGCATA
[142 nt withheld, positions 5695-5836]
C
[141 nt withheld, positions 5838-5978]
CCTTTGACGTTGGAGTCCACGTTCTTT
[37 nt withheld, positions 6006-6042]
ACCCTATCTCGGGCTATTCTTTTGATTTATAAGGGATTTTGCCGATTTCGGCCTATTGGTTAAAAAATGA
GCTGATTTAACAAAAATTTAACGCGAATTTTAACAAAATATTAACGTTTACAATTTTATGGTGCACTCTC
AGTACAATCTGCTCTGATGCCGCATAGTTAAGCCAGCCCCGACACCCGCCAACACCCGCTGACGCGCCCT
GACGGGCTTGTCTGCTCCCGGCATCCGCTTACAGACAAGCTGTGACCGTCTCCGGGAGCTGCATGTGTCA
GAGGTTTTCACCGTCATCACCGAAACGCGCGAGACGAAAGGGCCTCGTGATACGCCTATTTTTATAGGTT
AATGTCATGATAATAATGGTTTCTTAGACGTCAGGTGGCACTTTTCGGGGAAATGTGCGCGGAACCCCTA
TTTGTTTATTTTTCTAAATACATTCAAATATGTATCCGCTCATGAGACAATAACCCTGATAAATGCTTCA
ATAATATTGAAAAAGGAAGAGTATGAGTATTCAACATTTCCGTGTCGCCCTTATTCCCTTTTTTGCGGCA
TTTTGCCTTCCTGTTTTTGCTCACCCAGAAACGCTGGTGAAAGTAAAAGATGCTGAAGATCAGTTGGGTG
CACGAGTGGGTTACATCGAACTGGATCTCAACAGCGGTAAGATCCTTGAGAGTTTTCGCCCCGAAGAACG
TTTTCCAATGATGAGCACTTTTAAAGTTCTGCTATGTGGCGCGGTATTATCCCGTATTGACGCCGGGCAA
GAGCAACTCGGTCGCCGCATACACTATTCTCAGAATGACTTGGTTGAGTACTCACCAGTCACAGAAAAGC
ATCTTACGGATGGCATGACAGTAAGAGAATTATGCAGTGCTGCCATAACCATGAGTGATAACACTGCGGC
CAACTTACTTCTGACAACGATCGGAGGACCGAAGGAGCTAACCGCTTTTTTGCACAACATGGGGGATCAT
GTAACTCGCCTTGATCGTTGGGAACCGGAGCTGAATGAAGCCATACCAAACGACGAGCGTGACACCACGA
TGCCTGTAGCAATGGCAACAACGTTGCGCAAACTATTAACTGGCGAACTACTTACTCTAGCTTCCCGGCA
ACAATTAATAGACTGGATGGAGGCGGATAAAGTTGCAGGACCACTTCTGCGCTCGGCCCTTCCGGCTGGC
TGGTTTATTGCTGATAAATCTGGAGCCGGTGAGCGTGGAAGCCGCGGTATCATTGCAGCACTGGGGCCAG
ATGGTAAGCCCTCCCGTATCGTAGTTATCTACACGACGGGGAGTCAGGCAACTATGGATGAACGAAATAG
ACAGATCGCTGAGATAGGTGCCTCACTGATTAAGCATTGGTAACTGTCAGACCAAGTTTACTCATATATA
CTTTAGATTGATTTAAAACTTCATTTTTAATTTAAAAGGATCTAGGTGAAGATCCTTTTTGATAATCTCA
TGACCAAAATCCCTTAACGTGAGTTTTCGTTCCACTGAGCGTCAGACCCCGTAGAAAAGATCAAAGGATC
TTCTTGAGATCCTTTTTTTCTGCGCGTAATCTGCTGCTTGCAAACAAAAAAACCACCGCTACCAGCGGTG
GTTTGTTTGCCGGATCAAGAGCTACCAACTCTTTTTCCGAAGGTAACTGGCTTCAGCAGAGCGCAGATAC
CAAATACTGTCCTTCTAGTGTAGCCGTAGTTAGGCCACCACTTCAAGAACTCTGTAGCACCGCCTACATA
CCTCGCTCTGCTAATCCTGTTACCAGTGGCTGCTGCCAGTGGCGATAAGTCGTGTCTTACCGGGTTGGAC
TCAAGACGATAGTTACCGGATAAGGCGCAGCGGTCGGGCTGAACGGGGGGTTCGTGCACACAGCCCAGCT
TGGAGCGAACGACCTACACCGAACTGAGATACCTACAGCGTGAGCTATGAGAAAGCGCCACGCTTCCCGA
AGGGAGAAAGGCGGACAGGTATCCGGTAAGCGGCAGGGTCGGAACAGGAGAGCGCACGAGGGAGCTTCCA
GGGGGAAACGCCTGGTATCTTTATAGTCCTGTCGGGTTTCGCCACCTCTGACTTGAGCGTCGATTTTTGT
GATGCTCGTCAGGGGGGCGGAGCCTATGGAAAAACGCCAGCAACGCGGCCTTTTTACGGTTCCTGGCCTT
TTGCTGGCCTTTTGCTCACATGTGAGGGCCTATTTCCCATGATTCCTTCATATTTGCATATACGATACAA
GGCTGTTAGAGAGATAATTGGAATTAATTTGACTGTAAACACAAAGATATTAGTACAAAATACGTGACGT
AGAAAGTAATAATTTCTTGGGTAGTTTGCAGTTTTAAAATTATGTTTTAAAATGGACTATCATATGCTTA
CCGTAACTTGAAAGTATTTCGATTTCTTGGCTTTATATATCTTGTGGAAAGGACGAAACACCTGCTTGTA
TATGCTCACAGCGTTT
