Features (pLannotate 1.2.2; 19 found; start..end, strand, type, name):
     79..122     +  misc_RNA       gRNA scaffold (fragment): guide RNA scaffold for the Streptococcus pyogenes CRISPR/Cas9 system
    169..454     +  enhancer       CMV enhancer: human cytomegalovirus immediate early enhancer; contains an 18-bp deletion relative to the standard CMV enhancer
    456..576     +  promoter       chicken β-actin promoter (fragment): No description available
    568..694     +  promoter       chicken β-actin promoter (fragment): No description available
    695..922     +  intron         hybrid intron: hybrid between chicken β-actin (CBA) and minute virus of mice (MMV) introns (Gray et al., 2011)
   1060..2661    +  CDS            Cas9(N): N-terminal portion of Streptococcus pyogenes Cas9 (Zetsche et al., 2015)
   2662..5160    +  CDS            Cas9(C): C-terminal portion of Streptococcus pyogenes Cas9 (Zetsche et al., 2015)
   5161..5208    +  CDS            nucleoplasmin NLS: bipartite nuclear localization signal from nucleoplasmin
   5242..5353    +  polyA_signal   bGH poly(A) signal: bovine growth hormone polyadenylation signal
   5458..5598    +  repeat_region  AAV2 ITR: inverted terminal repeat of adeno-associated virus serotype 2 inverted
   5603..5654    -  misc_feature   bom (fragment): basis of mobility region from pBR322
   5673..6128    +  rep_origin     f1 ori (sequence partly withheld): f1 bacteriophage origin of replication; arrow indicates direction of (+) strand synthesis
   6129..6178    -  misc_feature   bom (fragment): basis of mobility region from pBR322
   6280..6315    -  CDS            rop (fragment): Rop protein, which maintains plasmids at low copy number; rop
   6410..6514    +  promoter       AmpR promoter: bla
   6515..7375    +  CDS            AmpR: β-lactamase; bla; confers resistance to ampicillin, carbenicillin, and related antibiotics
   7546..8134    +  rep_origin     ori: high-copy-number ColE1/pMB1/pBR322/pUC origin of replication
   8196..8436    +  promoter       U6 promoter: RNA polymerase III promoter for human U6 snRNA
   8466..72      +  misc_RNA       gRNA scaffold (across the origin): guide RNA scaffold for the Streptococcus pyogenes CRISPR/Cas9 system
>Addgene plasmid #112415 | pZNF398.2.0-gDNA | addgene full sequence | sequence record 230292 | Addgene NGS Result
TAGAGCTAGAAATAGCAAGTTAAAATAAGGCTAGTCCGTTATCAACTTGAAAAAGTGGCACCGAGTCGGT
GCTTTTTTGTTTTAGAGCTAGAAATAGCAAGTTAAAATAAGGCTAGTCCGTTTTTAGCGCGTGCGCCAAT
TCTGCAGACAAATGGCTCTAGAGGTACCCGTTACATAACTTACGGTAAATGGCCCGCCTGGCTGACCGCC
CAACGACCCCCGCCCATTGACGTCAATAGTAACGCCAATAGGGACTTTCCATTGACGTCAATGGGTGGAG
TATTTACGGTAAACTGCCCACTTGGCAGTACATCAAGTGTATCATATGCCAAGTACGCCCCCTATTGACG
TCAATGACGGTAAATGGCCCGCCTGGCATTGTGCCCAGTACATGACCTTATGGGACTTTCCTACTTGGCA
GTACATCTACGTATTAGTCATCGCTATTACCATGGTCGAGGTGAGCCCCACGTTCTGCTTCACTCTCCCC
ATCTCCCCCCCCTCCCCACCCCCAATTTTGTATTTATTTATTTTTTAATTATTTTGTGCAGCGATGGGGG
CGGGGGGGGGGGGGGGCGGGGCGAGGCGGAGAGGTGCGGCGGCAGCCAATCAGAGCGGCGCGCTCCGAAA
GTTTCCTTTTATGGCGAGGCGGCGGCGGCGGCGGCCCTATAAAAAGCGAAGCGCGCGGCGGGCGGGAGTC
GCTGCGCGCTGCCTTCGCCCCGTGCCCCGCTCCGCCGCCGCCTCGCGCCGCCCGCCCCGGCTCTGACTGA
CCGCGTTACTCCCACAGGTGAGCGGGCGGGACGGCCCTTCTCCTCCGGGCTGTAATTAGCTGAGCAAGAG
GTAAGGGTTTAAGGGATGGTTGGTTGGTGGGGTATTAATGTTTAATTACCTGGAGCACCTGCCTGAAATC
ACTTTTTTTCAGGTTGGACCGGTGCCACCATGGACTATAAGGACCACGACGGAGACTACAAGGATCATGA
TATTGATTACAAAGACGATGACGATAAGATGGCCCCAAAGAAGAAGCGGAAGGTCGGTATCCACGGAGTC
CCAGCAGCCGACAAGAAGTACAGCATCGGCCTGGACATCGGCACCAACTCTGTGGGCTGGGCCGTGATCA
CCGACGAGTACAAGGTGCCCAGCAAGAAATTCAAGGTGCTGGGCAACACCGACCGGCACAGCATCAAGAA
GAACCTGATCGGAGCCCTGCTGTTCGACAGCGGCGAAACAGCCGAGGCCACCCGGCTGAAGAGAACCGCC
AGAAGAAGATACACCAGACGGAAGAACCGGATCTGCTATCTGCAAGAGATCTTCAGCAACGAGATGGCCA
AGGTGGACGACAGCTTCTTCCACAGACTGGAAGAGTCCTTCCTGGTGGAAGAGGATAAGAAGCACGAGCG
GCACCCCATCTTCGGCAACATCGTGGACGAGGTGGCCTACCACGAGAAGTACCCCACCATCTACCACCTG
AGAAAGAAACTGGTGGACAGCACCGACAAGGCCGACCTGCGGCTGATCTATCTGGCCCTGGCCCACATGA
TCAAGTTCCGGGGCCACTTCCTGATCGAGGGCGACCTGAACCCCGACAACAGCGACGTGGACAAGCTGTT
CATCCAGCTGGTGCAGACCTACAACCAGCTGTTCGAGGAAAACCCCATCAACGCCAGCGGCGTGGACGCC
AAGGCCATCCTGTCTGCCAGACTGAGCAAGAGCAGACGGCTGGAAAATCTGATCGCCCAGCTGCCCGGCG
AGAAGAAGAATGGCCTGTTCGGAAACCTGATTGCCCTGAGCCTGGGCCTGACCCCCAACTTCAAGAGCAA
CTTCGACCTGGCCGAGGATGCCAAACTGCAGCTGAGCAAGGACACCTACGACGACGACCTGGACAACCTG
CTGGCCCAGATCGGCGACCAGTACGCCGACCTGTTTCTGGCCGCCAAGAACCTGTCCGACGCCATCCTGC
TGAGCGACATCCTGAGAGTGAACACCGAGATCACCAAGGCCCCCCTGAGCGCCTCTATGATCAAGAGATA
CGACGAGCACCACCAGGACCTGACCCTGCTGAAAGCTCTCGTGCGGCAGCAGCTGCCTGAGAAGTACAAA
GAGATTTTCTTCGACCAGAGCAAGAACGGCTACGCCGGCTACATTGACGGCGGAGCCAGCCAGGAAGAGT
TCTACAAGTTCATCAAGCCCATCCTGGAAAAGATGGACGGCACCGAGGAACTGCTCGTGAAGCTGAACAG
AGAGGACCTGCTGCGGAAGCAGCGGACCTTCGACAACGGCAGCATCCCCCACCAGATCCACCTGGGAGAG
CTGCACGCCATTCTGCGGCGGCAGGAAGATTTTTACCCATTCCTGAAGGACAACCGGGAAAAGATCGAGA
AGATCCTGACCTTCCGCATCCCCTACTACGTGGGCCCTCTGGCCAGGGGAAACAGCAGATTCGCCTGGAT
GACCAGAAAGAGCGAGGAAACCATCACCCCCTGGAACTTCGAGGAAGTGGTGGACAAGGGCGCTTCCGCC
CAGAGCTTCATCGAGCGGATGACCAACTTCGATAAGAACCTGCCCAACGAGAAGGTGCTGCCCAAGCACA
GCCTGCTGTACGAGTACTTCACCGTGTATAACGAGCTGACCAAAGTGAAATACGTGACCGAGGGAATGAG
AAAGCCCGCCTTCCTGAGCGGCGAGCAGAAAAAGGCCATCGTGGACCTGCTGTTCAAGACCAACCGGAAA
GTGACCGTGAAGCAGCTGAAAGAGGACTACTTCAAGAAAATCGAGTGCTTCGACTCCGTGGAAATCTCCG
GCGTGGAAGATCGGTTCAACGCCTCCCTGGGCACATACCACGATCTGCTGAAAATTATCAAGGACAAGGA
CTTCCTGGACAATGAGGAAAACGAGGACATTCTGGAAGATATCGTGCTGACCCTGACACTGTTTGAGGAC
AGAGAGATGATCGAGGAACGGCTGAAAACCTATGCCCACCTGTTCGACGACAAAGTGATGAAGCAGCTGA
AGCGGCGGAGATACACCGGCTGGGGCAGGCTGAGCCGGAAGCTGATCAACGGCATCCGGGACAAGCAGTC
CGGCAAGACAATCCTGGATTTCCTGAAGTCCGACGGCTTCGCCAACAGAAACTTCATGCAGCTGATCCAC
GACGACAGCCTGACCTTTAAAGAGGACATCCAGAAAGCCCAGGTGTCCGGCCAGGGCGATAGCCTGCACG
AGCACATTGCCAATCTGGCCGGCAGCCCCGCCATTAAGAAGGGCATCCTGCAGACAGTGAAGGTGGTGGA
CGAGCTCGTGAAAGTGATGGGCCGGCACAAGCCCGAGAACATCGTGATCGAAATGGCCAGAGAGAACCAG
ACCACCCAGAAGGGACAGAAGAACAGCCGCGAGAGAATGAAGCGGATCGAAGAGGGCATCAAAGAGCTGG
GCAGCCAGATCCTGAAAGAACACCCCGTGGAAAACACCCAGCTGCAGAACGAGAAGCTGTACCTGTACTA
CCTGCAGAATGGGCGGGATATGTACGTGGACCAGGAACTGGACATCAACCGGCTGTCCGACTACGATGTG
GACCATATCGTGCCTCAGAGCTTTCTGAAGGACGACTCCATCGACAACAAGGTGCTGACCAGAAGCGACA
AGAACCGGGGCAAGAGCGACAACGTGCCCTCCGAAGAGGTCGTGAAGAAGATGAAGAACTACTGGCGGCA
GCTGCTGAACGCCAAGCTGATTACCCAGAGAAAGTTCGACAATCTGACCAAGGCCGAGAGAGGCGGCCTG
AGCGAACTGGATAAGGCCGGCTTCATCAAGAGACAGCTGGTGGAAACCCGGCAGATCACAAAGCACGTGG
CACAGATCCTGGACTCCCGGATGAACACTAAGTACGACGAGAATGACAAGCTGATCCGGGAAGTGAAAGT
GATCACCCTGAAGTCCAAGCTGGTGTCCGATTTCCGGAAGGATTTCCAGTTTTACAAAGTGCGCGAGATC
AACAACTACCACCACGCCCACGACGCCTACCTGAACGCCGTCGTGGGAACCGCCCTGATCAAAAAGTACC
CTAAGCTGGAAAGCGAGTTCGTGTACGGCGACTACAAGGTGTACGACGTGCGGAAGATGATCGCCAAGAG
CGAGCAGGAAATCGGCAAGGCTACCGCCAAGTACTTCTTCTACAGCAACATCATGAACTTTTTCAAGACC
GAGATTACCCTGGCCAACGGCGAGATCCGGAAGCGGCCTCTGATCGAGACAAACGGCGAAACCGGGGAGA
TCGTGTGGGATAAGGGCCGGGATTTTGCCACCGTGCGGAAAGTGCTGAGCATGCCCCAAGTGAATATCGT
GAAAAAGACCGAGGTGCAGACAGGCGGCTTCAGCAAAGAGTCTATCCTGCCCAAGAGGAACAGCGATAAG
CTGATCGCCAGAAAGAAGGACTGGGACCCTAAGAAGTACGGCGGCTTCGACAGCCCCACCGTGGCCTATT
CTGTGCTGGTGGTGGCCAAAGTGGAAAAGGGCAAGTCCAAGAAACTGAAGAGTGTGAAAGAGCTGCTGGG
GATCACCATCATGGAAAGAAGCAGCTTCGAGAAGAATCCCATCGACTTTCTGGAAGCCAAGGGCTACAAA
GAAGTGAAAAAGGACCTGATCATCAAGCTGCCTAAGTACTCCCTGTTCGAGCTGGAAAACGGCCGGAAGA
GAATGCTGGCCTCTGCCGGCGAACTGCAGAAGGGAAACGAACTGGCCCTGCCCTCCAAATATGTGAACTT
CCTGTACCTGGCCAGCCACTATGAGAAGCTGAAGGGCTCCCCCGAGGATAATGAGCAGAAACAGCTGTTT
GTGGAACAGCACAAGCACTACCTGGACGAGATCATCGAGCAGATCAGCGAGTTCTCCAAGAGAGTGATCC
TGGCCGACGCTAATCTGGACAAAGTGCTGTCCGCCTACAACAAGCACCGGGATAAGCCCATCAGAGAGCA
GGCCGAGAATATCATCCACCTGTTTACCCTGACCAATCTGGGAGCCCCTGCCGCCTTCAAGTACTTTGAC
ACCACCATCGACCGGAAGAGGTACACCAGCACCAAAGAGGTGCTGGACGCCACCCTGATCCACCAGAGCA
TCACCGGCCTGTACGAGACACGGATCGACCTGTCTCAGCTGGGAGGCGACAAAAGGCCGGCGGCCACGAA
AAAGGCCGGCCAGGCAAAAAAGAAAAAGTAAGAATTCCTAGAGCTCGCTGATCAGCCTCGACTGTGCCTT
CTAGTTGCCAGCCATCTGTTGTTTGCCCCTCCCCCGTGCCTTCCTTGACCCTGGAAGGTGCCACTCCCAC
TGTCCTTTCCTAATAAAATGAGGAAATTGCATCGCATTGTCTGAGTAGGTGTCATTCTATTCTGGGGGGT
GGGGTGGGGCAGGACAGCAAGGGGGAGGATTGGGAAGAGAATAGCAGGCATGCTGGGGAGCGGCCGCAGG
AACCCCTAGTGATGGAGTTGGCCACTCCCTCTCTGCGCGCTCGCTCGCTCACTGAGGCCGGGCGACCAAA
GGTCGCCCGACGCCCGGGCTTTGCCCGGGCGGCCTCAGTGAGCGAGCGAGCGCGCAGCTGCCTGCAGGGG
CGCCTGATGCGGTATTTTCTCCTTACGCATCTGTGCGGTATTTCACACCGCATA
[95 nt withheld, positions 5655-5749]
T
[46 nt withheld, positions 5751-5796]
C
[141 nt withheld, positions 5798-5938]
CCTTTGACGTTGGAGTCCACGTTCTTT
[37 nt withheld, positions 5966-6002]
ACTCTATCTCGGGCTATTCTTTTGATTTATAAGGGATTTTGCCGATTTCGGTCTATTGGTTAAAAAATGA
GCTGATTTAACAAAAATTTAACGCGAATTTTAACAAAATATTAACGTTTACAATTTTATGGTGCACTCTC
AGTACAATCTGCTCTGATGCCGCATAGTTAAGCCAGCCCCGACACCCGCCAACACCCGCTGACGCGCCCT
GACGGGCTTGTCTGCTCCCGGCATCCGCTTACAGACAAGCTGTGACCGTCTCCGGGAGCTGCATGTGTCA
GAGGTTTTCACCGTCATCACCGAAACGCGCGAGACGAAAGGGCCTCGTGATACGCCTATTTTTATAGGTT
AATGTCATGATAATAATGGTTTCTTAGACGTCAGGTGGCACTTTTCGGGGAAATGTGCGCGGAACCCCTA
TTTGTTTATTTTTCTAAATACATTCAAATATGTATCCGCTCATGAGACAATAACCCTGATAAATGCTTCA
ATAATATTGAAAAAGGAAGAGTATGAGTATTCAACATTTCCGTGTCGCCCTTATTCCCTTTTTTGCGGCA
TTTTGCCTTCCTGTTTTTGCTCACCCAGAAACGCTGGTGAAAGTAAAAGATGCTGAAGATCAGTTGGGTG
CACGAGTGGGTTACATCGAACTGGATCTCAACAGCGGTAAGATCCTTGAGAGTTTTCGCCCCGAAGAACG
TTTTCCAATGATGAGCACTTTTAAAGTTCTGCTATGTGGCGCGGTATTATCCCGTATTGACGCCGGGCAA
GAGCAACTCGGTCGCCGCATACACTATTCTCAGAATGACTTGGTTGAGTACTCACCAGTCACAGAAAAGC
ATCTTACGGATGGCATGACAGTAAGAGAATTATGCAGTGCTGCCATAACCATGAGTGATAACACTGCGGC
CAACTTACTTCTGACAACGATCGGAGGACCGAAGGAGCTAACCGCTTTTTTGCACAACATGGGGGATCAT
GTAACTCGCCTTGATCGTTGGGAACCGGAGCTGAATGAAGCCATACCAAACGACGAGCGTGACACCACGA
TGCCTGTAGCAATGGCAACAACGTTGCGCAAACTATTAACTGGCGAACTACTTACTCTAGCTTCCCGGCA
ACAATTAATAGACTGGATGGAGGCGGATAAAGTTGCAGGACCACTTCTGCGCTCGGCCCTTCCGGCTGGC
TGGTTTATTGCTGATAAATCTGGAGCCGGTGAGCGTGGAAGCCGCGGTATCATTGCAGCACTGGGGCCAG
ATGGTAAGCCCTCCCGTATCGTAGTTATCTACACGACGGGGAGTCAGGCAACTATGGATGAACGAAATAG
ACAGATCGCTGAGATAGGTGCCTCACTGATTAAGCATTGGTAACTGTCAGACCAAGTTTACTCATATATA
CTTTAGATTGATTTAAAACTTCATTTTTAATTTAAAAGGATCTAGGTGAAGATCCTTTTTGATAATCTCA
TGACCAAAATCCCTTAACGTGAGTTTTCGTTCCACTGAGCGTCAGACCCCGTAGAAAAGATCAAAGGATC
TTCTTGAGATCCTTTTTTTCTGCGCGTAATCTGCTGCTTGCAAACAAAAAAACCACCGCTACCAGCGGTG
GTTTGTTTGCCGGATCAAGAGCTACCAACTCTTTTTCCGAAGGTAACTGGCTTCAGCAGAGCGCAGATAC
CAAATACTGTTCTTCTAGTGTAGCCGTAGTTAGGCCACCACTTCAAGAACTCTGTAGCACCGCCTACATA
CCTCGCTCTGCTAATCCTGTTACCAGTGGCTGCTGCCAGTGGCGATAAGTCGTGTCTTACCGGGTTGGAC
TCAAGACGATAGTTACCGGATAAGGCGCAGCGGTCGGGCTGAACGGGGGGTTCGTGCACACAGCCCAGCT
TGGAGCGAACGACCTACACCGAACTGAGATACCTACAGCGTGAGCTATGAGAAAGCGCCACGCTTCCCGA
AGGGAGAAAGGCGGACAGGTATCCGGTAAGCGGCAGGGTCGGAACAGGAGAGCGCACGAGGGAGCTTCCA
GGGGGAAACGCCTGGTATCTTTATAGTCCTGTCGGGTTTCGCCACCTCTGACTTGAGCGTCGATTTTTGT
GATGCTCGTCAGGGGGGCGGAGCCTATGGAAAAACGCCAGCAACGCGGCCTTTTTACGGTTCCTGGCCTT
TTGCTGGCCTTTTGCTCACATGTGAGGGCCTATTTCCCATGATTCCTTCATATTTGCATATACGATACAA
GGCTGTTAGAGAGATAATTGGAATTAATTTGACTGTAAACACAAAGATATTAGTACAAAATACGTGACGT
AGAAAGTAATAATTTCTTGGGTAGTTTGCAGTTTTAAAATTATGTTTTAAAATGGACTATCATATGCTTA
CCGTAACTTGAAAGTATTTCGATTTCTTGGCTTTATATATCTTGTGGAAAGGACGAAACACCGTGCTTGT
ATATGCTCACAGCGTTT
